Addgene plasmid #76277: PKN1 gRNA (BRDN0001148556)
Purpose: 3rd generation lentiviral gRNA plasmid targeting human PKN1
Depositing lab: John Doench & David Root. Depositing organization: Broad Institute. Publication: Optimized sgRNA design to maximize activity and minimize off-target effects of CRISPR-Cas9. Doench JG, Fusi N, Sullender M, Hegde M, Vaimberg EW, Donovan KF, Smith I, Tothova Z, Wilen C, Orchard R, Virgin HW, Listgarten J, Root DE. Nat Biotechnol. 2016 Jan 18. doi: 10.1038/nbt.3437. PubMed 26780180.
Backbone
  Vector backbone: lentiGuide-Puro
  Backbone manufacturer: Zhang Lab (Addgene plasmid # 52963)
  Vector type: Mammalian Expression, Lentiviral, CRISPR
  Selectable markers: Puromycin
Growth in bacteria
  Bacterial resistance: Ampicillin, 100 μg/mL
  Growth temperature: 37°C
  Growth strain: DH5alpha
  Copy number: High Copy
Gene/Insert
  Gene/Insert name: PKN1 (alt names: PKN1; NM_002741.3)
  gRNA/shRNA sequence: ACCTCCCAGAGACCATCCCG
  Species: H. sapiens (human)
  Entrez Gene: PKN1 (a.k.a. DBK, PAK-1, PAK1, PKN, PKN-ALPHA, PRK1, PRKCL1)
  Promoter: hU6
  Cloning method: Unknown
  Sequencing primers: 5′ U6-F; 3′ pS2-R
Terms and licenses: Academic/Nonprofit Terms; Industry Terms: Not Available to Industry
Depositor comments: The gRNA was designed to target the following Genbank reference sequence(s): NM_002741.3,NM_213560.1. Note that this plasmid does NOT contain Cas9. It should be used in conjunction with lentiCas9-Blast (Addgene #52962) or otherwise with cell lines already expressing Cas9. Browse the full kinome gRNA library at http://www.addgene.org/pooled-library/broadgpp-human-kinome/ or visit http://www.broadinstitute.org/rnai/public/ for detailed protocols and information.
How to cite: PKN1 gRNA (BRDN0001148556) was a gift from John Doench & David Root (Addgene plasmid # 76277 ; http://n2t.net/addgene:76277 ; RRID:Addgene_76277)
