[The description below was written by a language model from this plasmid's Addgene catalogue record and pLannotate feature annotations shown in this document.]
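Description:
PKN1 gRNA (BRDN0001148556) is a third-generation lentiviral guide RNA plasmid built on the lentiGuide-Puro backbone and designed to direct Streptococcus pyogenes Cas9 to the human PKN1 gene, which encodes a protein kinase also known as PRK1 or PKN-alpha. It belongs to a kinome-focused collection of guides. In bacteria it is maintained as a high-copy plasmid through a ColE1/pUC-type origin and selected with ampicillin via the β-lactamase gene. An f1 origin, an SV40 origin and remnants of lac and phage promoter elements are also carried in the backbone.

The lentiviral transfer cassette starts with an RSV promoter fused to a truncated HIV-1 5' LTR, which makes genomic RNA production Tat-independent. It continues through the Ψ packaging signal, a partial gag region and the Rev response element, and it ends in a self-inactivating ΔU3 3' LTR followed by an SV40 polyadenylation signal. Within this unit, a human U6 RNA polymerase III promoter drives the PKN1-specific spacer joined to the Cas9 guide RNA scaffold. A central polypurine tract follows. After that, an EF-1α promoter with its first intron expresses puromycin N-acetyltransferase so that transduced mammalian cells can be selected with puromycin. A WPRE downstream of this marker enhances transcript expression.

The plasmid does not encode Cas9, so it must be paired with a separate Cas9 vector or used in cells that already express the nuclease. Its typical use is packaging into lentivirus for stable guide delivery to disrupt PKN1 in human cells. The guide was designed against two PKN1 reference transcripts.
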