Features (pLannotate 1.2.2; 29 found; start..end, strand, type, name):
     14..80      +  CDS            small t antigen (fragment): SV40 (simian virus 40) small t antigen
    106..317     +  promoter       EF-1α core promoter: core promoter for human elongation factor EF-1α
    318..1256    +  intron         EF-1α intron A: intron upstream of the start codon of human EF-1α
   1278..1877    +  CDS            PuroR (fragment): puromycin N-acetyltransferase; pac from Streptomyces; confers resistance to puromycin
   1893..2481    +  misc_feature   WPRE: woodchuck hepatitis virus posttranscriptional regulatory element
   2532..2551    +  misc_feature   cPPT/CTS (fragment): central polypurine tract and central termination sequence of HIV-1
   2553..2786    +  LTR            3' LTR (ΔU3): self-inactivating 3' long terminal repeat (LTR) from HIV-1
   2864..2985    +  polyA_signal   SV40 poly(A) signal: SV40 polyadenylation signal
   3025..3160    +  rep_origin     SV40 ori: SV40 origin of replication
   3181..3199    -  promoter       T7 promoter: promoter for bacteriophage T7 RNA polymerase
   3207..3362    +  CDS            lacZα (fragment): LacZα fragment of β-galactosidase; lacZ fragment
   3367..3795    +  rep_origin     f1 ori (sequence partly withheld): f1 bacteriophage origin of replication; arrow indicates direction of (+) strand synthesis
   3848..3952    +  promoter       AmpR promoter: bla
   3953..4813    +  CDS            AmpR: β-lactamase; bla; confers resistance to ampicillin, carbenicillin, and related antibiotics
   4984..5572    +  rep_origin     ori: high-copy-number ColE1/pMB1/pBR322/pUC origin of replication
   5755..5847    +  CDS            lacI (fragment): lac repressor; lacI; The lac repressor binds to the lac operator to inhibit transcription in E. coli. This inhibition can be relieved by adding lactose or isopropyl-β-D-thiogalactopyranoside (IPTG).
   5860..5881    +  protein_bind   CAP binding site: CAP binding activates transcription in the presence of cAMP. E. coli catabolite activator protein
   5896..5926    +  promoter       lac promoter: promoter for the E. coli lac operon
   5934..5950    +  protein_bind   lac operator: The lac repressor binds to the lac operator to inhibit transcription in E. coli. This inhibition can be relieved by adding lactose or isopropyl-β-D-thiogalactopyranoside (IPTG). lac repressor encoded by lacI
   5995..6013    +  promoter       T3 promoter: promoter for bacteriophage T3 RNA polymerase
   6041..6267    +  promoter       RSV promoter: Rous sarcoma virus enhancer/promoter
   6268..6448    +  LTR            5' LTR (truncated): truncated 5' long terminal repeat (LTR) from HIV-1
   6495..6620    +  misc_feature   HIV-1 Ψ: packaging signal of human immunodeficiency virus type 1
   6604..6967    +  CDS            HIV-1 gag (fragment): gag protein from human immunodeficiency virus 1; gag
   7113..7346    +  misc_feature   RRE: The Rev response element (RRE) of HIV-1 allows for Rev-dependent mRNA export from the nucleus to the cytoplasm.
   7723..7749    +  CDS            Rev (fragment): human immunodeficiency virus 1 (HIV-1) Rev protein; rev; enhances nuclear export of unspliced and incompletely spliced viral mRNAs
   7753..7993    +  promoter       U6 promoter: RNA polymerase III promoter for human U6 snRNA
   8023..8098    +  misc_RNA       gRNA scaffold: guide RNA scaffold for the Streptococcus pyogenes CRISPR/Cas9 system
   8154..8271    +  misc_feature   cPPT/CTS: central polypurine tract and central termination sequence of HIV-1
>Addgene plasmid #76277 | PKN1 gRNA (BRDN0001148556) | addgene full sequence | sequence record 185530 | Addgene Assembled Sequence
CCCGGGTGCAAAGATGGATAAAGTTTTAAACAGAGAGGAATCTTTGCAGCTAATGGACCTTCTAGGTCTT
GAAAGGAGTGGGAATTGGCTCCGGTGCCCGTCAGTGGGCAGAGCGCACATCGCCCACAGTCCCCGAGAAG
TTGGGGGGAGGGGTCGGCAATTGATCCGGTGCCTAGAGAAGGTGGCGCGGGGTAAACTGGGAAAGTGATG
TCGTGTACTGGCTCCGCCTTTTTCCCGAGGGTGGGGGAGAACCGTATATAAGTGCAGTAGTCGCCGTGAA
CGTTCTTTTTCGCAACGGGTTTGCCGCCAGAACACAGGTAAGTGCCGTGTGTGGTTCCCGCGGGCCTGGC
CTCTTTACGGGTTATGGCCCTTGCGTGCCTTGAATTACTTCCACCTGGCTGCAGTACGTGATTCTTGATC
CCGAGCTTCGGGTTGGAAGTGGGTGGGAGAGTTCGAGGCCTTGCGCTTAAGGAGCCCCTTCGCCTCGTGC
TTGAGTTGAGGCCTGGCCTGGGCGCTGGGGCCGCCGCGTGCGAATCTGGTGGCACCTTCGCGCCTGTCTC
GCTGCTTTCGATAAGTCTCTAGCCATTTAAAATTTTTGATGACCTGCTGCGACGCTTTTTTTCTGGCAAG
ATAGTCTTGTAAATGCGGGCCAAGATCTGCACACTGGTATTTCGGTTTTTGGGGCCGCGGGCGGCGACGG
GGCCCGTGCGTCCCAGCGCACATGTTCGGCGAGGCGGGGCCTGCGAGCGCGGCCACCGAGAATCGGACGG
GGGTAGTCTCAAGCTGGCCGGCCTGCTCTGGTGCCTGGCCTCGCGCCGCCGTGTATCGCCCCGCCCTGGG
CGGCAAGGCTGGCCCGGTCGGCACCAGTTGCGTGAGCGGAAAGATGGCCGCTTCCCGGCCCTGCTGCAGG
GAGCTCAAAATGGAGGACGCGGCGCTCGGGAGAGCGGGCGGGTGAGTCACCCACACAAAGGAAAAGGGCC
TTTCCGTCCTCAGCCGTCGCTTCATGTGACTCCACGGAGTACCGGGCGCCGTCCAGGCACCTCGATTAGT
TCTCGAGCTTTTGGAGTACGTCGTCTTTAGGTTGGGGGGAGGGGTTTTATGCGATGGAGTTTCCCCACAC
TGAGTGGGTGGAGACTGAAGTTAGGCCAGCTTGGCACTTGATGTAATTCTCCTTGGAATTTGCCCTTTTT
GAGTTTGGATCTTGGTTCATTCTCAAGCCTCAGACAGTGGTTCAAAGTTTTTTTCTTCCATTTCAGGTGT
CGTGACGTACGGCCACCATGACCGAGTACAAGCCCACGGTGCGCCTCGCCACCCGCGACGACGTCCCCAG
GGCCGTACGCACCCTCGCCGCCGCGTTCGCCGACTACCCCGCCACGCGCCACACCGTCGATCCGGACCGC
CACATCGAGCGGGTCACCGAGCTGCAAGAACTCTTCCTCACGCGCGTCGGGCTCGACATCGGCAAGGTGT
GGGTCGCGGACGACGGCGCCGCCGTGGCGGTCTGGACCACGCCGGAGAGCGTCGAAGCGGGGGCGGTGTT
CGCCGAGATCGGCCCGCGCATGGCCGAGTTGAGCGGTTCCCGGCTGGCCGCGCAGCAACAGATGGAAGGC
CTCCTGGCGCCGCACCGGCCCAAGGAGCCCGCGTGGTTCCTGGCCACCGTCGGAGTCTCGCCCGACCACC
AGGGCAAGGGTCTGGGCAGCGCCGTCGTGCTCCCCGGAGTGGAGGCGGCCGAGCGCGCCGGGGTGCCCGC
CTTCCTGGAGACCTCCGCGCCCCGCAACCTCCCCTTCTACGAGCGGCTCGGCTTCACCGTCACCGCCGAC
GTCGAGGTGCCCGAAGGACCGCGCACCTGGTGCATGACCCGCAAGCCCGGTGCCTGAACGCGTTAAGTCG
ACAATCAACCTCTGGATTACAAAATTTGTGAAAGATTGACTGGTATTCTTAACTATGTTGCTCCTTTTAC
GCTATGTGGATACGCTGCTTTAATGCCTTTGTATCATGCTATTGCTTCCCGTATGGCTTTCATTTTCTCC
TCCTTGTATAAATCCTGGTTGCTGTCTCTTTATGAGGAGTTGTGGCCCGTTGTCAGGCAACGTGGCGTGG
TGTGCACTGTGTTTGCTGACGCAACCCCCACTGGTTGGGGCATTGCCACCACCTGTCAGCTCCTTTCCGG
GACTTTCGCTTTCCCCCTCCCTATTGCCACGGCGGAACTCATCGCCGCCTGCCTTGCCCGCTGCTGGACA
GGGGCTCGGCTGTTGGGCACTGACAATTCCGTGGTGTTGTCGGGGAAATCATCGTCCTTTCCTTGGCTGC
TCGCCTGTGTTGCCACCTGGATTCTGCGCGGGACGTCCTTCTGCTACGTCCCTTCGGCCCTCAATCCAGC
GGACCTTCCTTCCCGCGGCCTGCTGCCGGCTCTGCGGCCTCTTCCGCGTCTTCGCCTTCGCCCTCAGACG
AGTCGGATCTCCCTTTGGGCCGCCTCCCCGCGTCGACTTTAAGACCAATGACTTACAAGGCAGCTGTAGA
TCTTAGCCACTTTTTAAAAGAAAAGGGGGGACTGGAAGGGCTAATTCACTCCCAACGAAGACAAGATCTG
CTTTTTGCTTGTACTGGGTCTCTCTGGTTAGACCAGATCTGAGCCTGGGAGCTCTCTGGCTAACTAGGGA
ACCCACTGCTTAAGCCTCAATAAAGCTTGCCTTGAGTGCTTCAAGTAGTGTGTGCCCGTCTGTTGTGTGA
CTCTGGTAACTAGAGATCCCTCAGACCCTTTTAGTCAGTGTGGAAAATCTCTAGCAGTACGTATAGTAGT
TCATGTCATCTTATTATTCAGTATTTATAACTTGCAAAGAAATGAATATCAGAGAGTGAGAGGAACTTGT
TTATTGCAGCTTATAATGGTTACAAATAAAGCAATAGCATCACAAATTTCACAAATAAAGCATTTTTTTC
ACTGCATTCTAGTTGTGGTTTGTCCAAACTCATCAATGTATCTTATCATGTCTGGCTCTAGCTATCCCGC
CCCTAACTCCGCCCATCCCGCCCCTAACTCCGCCCAGTTCCGCCCATTCTCCGCCCCATGGCTGACTAAT
TTTTTTTATTTATGCAGAGGCCGAGGCCGCCTCGGCCTCTGAGCTATTCCAGAAGTAGTGAGGAGGCTTT
TTTGGAGGCCTAGGGACGTACCCAATTCGCCCTATAGTGAGTCGTATTACGCGCGCTCACTGGCCGTCGT
TTTACAACGTCGTGACTGGGAAAACCCTGGCGTTACCCAACTTAATCGCCTTGCAGCACATCCCCCTTTC
GCCAGCTGGCGTAATAGCGAAGAGGCCCGCACCGATCGCCCTTCCCAACAGTTGCGCAGCCTGAATGGCG
AATGGG
[124 nt withheld, positions 3367-3490]
C
[91 nt withheld, positions 3492-3582]
A
[49 nt withheld, positions 3584-3632]
CCTTTGACGTTGGAGTCCACGTTCTTT
[37 nt withheld, positions 3660-3696]
ACCCTATCTCGGTCTATTCTTTTGATTTATAAGGGATTTTGCCGATTTCGGCCTATTGGTTAAAAAATGA
GCTGATTTAACAAAAATTTAACGCGAATTTTAACAAAATATTAACGCTTACAATTTAGGTGGCACTTTTC
GGGGAAATGTGCGCGGAACCCCTATTTGTTTATTTTTCTAAATACATTCAAATATGTATCCGCTCATGAG
ACAATAACCCTGATAAATGCTTCAATAATATTGAAAAAGGAAGAGTATGAGTATTCAACATTTCCGTGTC
GCCCTTATTCCCTTTTTTGCGGCATTTTGCCTTCCTGTTTTTGCTCACCCAGAAACGCTGGTGAAAGTAA
AAGATGCTGAAGATCAGTTGGGTGCACGAGTGGGTTACATCGAACTGGATCTCAACAGCGGTAAGATCCT
TGAGAGTTTTCGCCCCGAAGAACGTTTTCCAATGATGAGCACTTTTAAAGTTCTGCTATGTGGCGCGGTA
TTATCCCGTATTGACGCCGGGCAAGAGCAACTCGGTCGCCGCATACACTATTCTCAGAATGACTTGGTTG
AGTACTCACCAGTCACAGAAAAGCATCTTACGGATGGCATGACAGTAAGAGAATTATGCAGTGCTGCCAT
AACCATGAGTGATAACACTGCGGCCAACTTACTTCTGACAACGATCGGAGGACCGAAGGAGCTAACCGCT
TTTTTGCACAACATGGGGGATCATGTAACTCGCCTTGATCGTTGGGAACCGGAGCTGAATGAAGCCATAC
CAAACGACGAGCGTGACACCACGATGCCTGTAGCAATGGCAACAACGTTGCGCAAACTATTAACTGGCGA
ACTACTTACTCTAGCTTCCCGGCAACAATTAATAGACTGGATGGAGGCGGATAAAGTTGCAGGACCACTT
CTGCGCTCGGCCCTTCCGGCTGGCTGGTTTATTGCTGATAAATCTGGAGCCGGTGAGCGTGGGTCTCGCG
GTATCATTGCAGCACTGGGGCCAGATGGTAAGCCCTCCCGTATCGTAGTTATCTACACGACGGGGAGTCA
GGCAACTATGGATGAACGAAATAGACAGATCGCTGAGATAGGTGCCTCACTGATTAAGCATTGGTAACTG
TCAGACCAAGTTTACTCATATATACTTTAGATTGATTTAAAACTTCATTTTTAATTTAAAAGGATCTAGG
TGAAGATCCTTTTTGATAATCTCATGACCAAAATCCCTTAACGTGAGTTTTCGTTCCACTGAGCGTCAGA
CCCCGTAGAAAAGATCAAAGGATCTTCTTGAGATCCTTTTTTTCTGCGCGTAATCTGCTGCTTGCAAACA
AAAAAACCACCGCTACCAGCGGTGGTTTGTTTGCCGGATCAAGAGCTACCAACTCTTTTTCCGAAGGTAA
CTGGCTTCAGCAGAGCGCAGATACCAAATACTGTTCTTCTAGTGTAGCCGTAGTTAGGCCACCACTTCAA
GAACTCTGTAGCACCGCCTACATACCTCGCTCTGCTAATCCTGTTACCAGTGGCTGCTGCCAGTGGCGAT
AAGTCGTGTCTTACCGGGTTGGACTCAAGACGATAGTTACCGGATAAGGCGCAGCGGTCGGGCTGAACGG
GGGGTTCGTGCACACAGCCCAGCTTGGAGCGAACGACCTACACCGAACTGAGATACCTACAGCGTGAGCT
ATGAGAAAGCGCCACGCTTCCCGAAGGGAGAAAGGCGGACAGGTATCCGGTAAGCGGCAGGGTCGGAACA
GGAGAGCGCACGAGGGAGCTTCCAGGGGGAAACGCCTGGTATCTTTATAGTCCTGTCGGGTTTCGCCACC
TCTGACTTGAGCGTCGATTTTTGTGATGCTCGTCAGGGGGGCGGAGCCTATGGAAAAACGCCAGCAACGC
GGCCTTTTTACGGTTCCTGGCCTTTTGCTGGCCTTTTGCTCACATGTTCTTTCCTGCGTTATCCCCTGAT
TCTGTGGATAACCGTATTACCGCCTTTGAGTGAGCTGATACCGCTCGCCGCAGCCGAACGACCGAGCGCA
GCGAGTCAGTGAGCGAGGAAGCGGAAGAGCGCCCAATACGCAAACCGCCTCTCCCCGCGCGTTGGCCGAT
TCATTAATGCAGCTGGCACGACAGGTTTCCCGACTGGAAAGCGGGCAGTGAGCGCAACGCAATTAATGTG
AGTTAGCTCACTCATTAGGCACCCCAGGCTTTACACTTTATGCTTCCGGCTCGTATGTTGTGTGGAATTG
TGAGCGGATAACAATTTCACACAGGAAACAGCTATGACCATGATTACGCCAAGCGCGCAATTAACCCTCA
CTAAAGGGAACAAAAGCTGGAGCTGCAAGCTTAATGTAGTCTTATGCAATACTCTTGTAGTCTTGCAACA
TGGTAACGATGAGTTAGCAACATGCCTTACAAGGAGAGAAAAAGCACCGTGCATGCCGATTGGTGGAAGT
AAGGTGGTACGATCGTGCCTTATTAGGAAGGCAACAGACGGGTCTGACATGGATTGGACGAACCACTGAA
TTGCCGCATTGCAGAGATATTGTATTTAAGTGCCTAGCTCGATACATAAACGGGTCTCTCTGGTTAGACC
AGATCTGAGCCTGGGAGCTCTCTGGCTAACTAGGGAACCCACTGCTTAAGCCTCAATAAAGCTTGCCTTG
AGTGCTTCAAGTAGTGTGTGCCCGTCTGTTGTGTGACTCTGGTAACTAGAGATCCCTCAGACCCTTTTAG
TCAGTGTGGAAAATCTCTAGCAGTGGCGCCCGAACAGGGACTTGAAAGCGAAAGGGAAACCAGAGGAGCT
CTCTCGACGCAGGACTCGGCTTGCTGAAGCGCGCACGGCAAGAGGCGAGGGGCGGCGACTGGTGAGTACG
CCAAAAATTTTGACTAGCGGAGGCTAGAAGGAGAGAGATGGGTGCGAGAGCGTCAGTATTAAGCGGGGGA
GAATTAGATCGCGATGGGAAAAAATTCGGTTAAGGCCAGGGGGAAAGAAAAAATATAAATTAAAACATAT
AGTATGGGCAAGCAGGGAGCTAGAACGATTCGCAGTTAATCCTGGCCTGTTAGAAACATCAGAAGGCTGT
AGACAAATACTGGGACAGCTACAACCATCCCTTCAGACAGGATCAGAAGAACTTAGATCATTATATAATA
CAGTAGCAACCCTCTATTGTGTGCATCAAAGGATAGAGATAAAAGACACCAAGGAAGCTTTAGACAAGAT
AGAGGAAGAGCAAAACAAAAGTAAGACCACCGCACAGCAAGCGGCCGCTGATCTTCAGACCTGGAGGAGG
AGATATGAGGGACAATTGGAGAAGTGAATTATATAAATATAAAGTAGTAAAAATTGAACCATTAGGAGTA
GCACCCACCAAGGCAAAGAGAAGAGTGGTGCAGAGAGAAAAAAGAGCAGTGGGAATAGGAGCTTTGTTCC
TTGGGTTCTTGGGAGCAGCAGGAAGCACTATGGGCGCAGCGTCAATGACGCTGACGGTACAGGCCAGACA
ATTATTGTCTGGTATAGTGCAGCAGCAGAACAATTTGCTGAGGGCTATTGAGGCGCAACAGCATCTGTTG
CAACTCACAGTCTGGGGCATCAAGCAGCTCCAGGCAAGAATCCTGGCTGTGGAAAGATACCTAAAGGATC
AACAGCTCCTGGGGATTTGGGGTTGCTCTGGAAAACTCATTTGCACCACTGCTGTGCCTTGGAATGCTAG
TTGGAGTAATAAATCTCTGGAACAGATTTGGAATCACACGACCTGGATGGAGTGGGACAGAGAAATTAAC
AATTACACAAGCTTAATACACTCCTTAATTGAAGAATCGCAAAACCAGCAAGAAAAGAATGAACAAGAAT
TATTGGAATTAGATAAATGGGCAAGTTTGTGGAATTGGTTTAACATAACAAATTGGCTGTGGTATATAAA
ATTATTCATAATGATAGTAGGAGGCTTGGTAGGTTTAAGAATAGTTTTTGCTGTACTTTCTATAGTGAAT
AGAGTTAGGCAGGGATATTCACCATTATCGTTTCAGACCCACCTCCCAACCCCGAGGGGACCCAGAGAGG
GCCTATTTCCCATGATTCCTTCATATTTGCATATACGATACAAGGCTGTTAGAGAGATAATTAGAATTAA
TTTGACTGTAAACACAAAGATATTAGTACAAAATACGTGACGTAGAAAGTAATAATTTCTTGGGTAGTTT
GCAGTTTTAAAATTATGTTTTAAAATGGACTATCATATGCTTACCGTAACTTGAAAGTATTTCGATTTCT
TGGCTTTATATATCTTGTGGAAAGGACGAAACACCGACCTCCCAGAGACCATCCCGGTTTTAGAGCTAGA
AATAGCAAGTTAAAATAAGGCTAGTCCGTTATCAACTTGAAAAAGTGGCACCGAGTCGGTGCTTTTTTAA
GCTTGGCGTAACTAGATCTTGAGACAAATGGCAGTATTCATCCACAATTTTAAAAGAAAAGGGGGGATTG
GGGGGTACAGTGCAGGGGAAAGAATAGTAGACATAATAGCAACAGACATACAAACTAAAGAATTACAAAA
ACAAATTACAAAAATTCAAAATTTTCGGGTTTATTACAGGGACAGCAGAGATCCACTTTGGCGCCGGCTC
GAGGGGG
