>Addgene plasmid #76277 | PKN1 gRNA (BRDN0001148556) | depositor partial sequence | sequence record 143737 | Target Sequence
ACCTCCCAGAGACCATCCCG
