>Addgene plasmid #76277 | PKN1 gRNA (BRDN0001148556) | addgene partial sequence | sequence record 185529 | hU6-F
TAGAAAGTAATAATTTCTTGGGTAGTTTGCAGTTTTAAAATTATGTTTTAAAATGGACTATCATATGCTT
ACCGTAACTTGAAAGTATTTCGATTTCTTGGCTTTATATATCTTGTGGAAAGGACGAAACACCGACCTCC
CAGAGACCATCCCGGTTTTAGAGCTAGAAATAGCAAGTTAAAATAAGGCTAGTCCGTTATCAACTTGAAA
AAGTGGCACCGAGTCGGTGCTTTTTTAAGCTTGGCGTAACTAGATCTTGAGACAAATGGCAGTATTCATC
CACAATTTTAAAAGAAAAGGGGGGATTGGGGGGTACAGTGCAGGGGAAAGAATAGTAGACATAATAGCAA
CAGACATACAAACTAAAGAATTACAAAAACAAATTACAAAAATTCAAAATTTTCGGGTTTATTACAGGGA
CAGCAGAGATCCACTTTGGCGCCGGCTCGAGGGGGCCCGGGTGCAAAGATGGATAAAGTTTTAAACAGAG
AGGAATCTTTGCAGCTAATGGACCTTCTAGGTCTTGAAAGGAGTGGGAATTGGCTCCGGTGCCCGTCAGT
GGGCAGAGCG
